>Addgene plasmid #12773 | DCT.VV.Orf85 | addgene partial sequence | sequence record 19168 | T7 5'-TAATACGACTCACTATAGGG-3'
GCTGACCACCATGGATGGTGTTATTGTATACTGTCTAAACGCGTTAGTAAAACATGGCGAGGAAATAAAT
CATATAAAAAATAATTTCATGATTAAACCATGTTGTGAAAGAGTTTGTGAAAAAGTCAAGAACGTTCACA
TTGGCGGACAATCTAAAAACAATACAGTGATTGCAGATTTGCCATATATGGATAATGCGGTATCCGATGT
ATGCAATTCACTGTATAAAAAGAATGTATCAAGAATATCCAGATTTGCTAATTTGATAAAGATAGATGAC
GATGACAAGACTCCTACTGGTGTATATAATTATTTTAAACCTAAAGATGTTATTCCTGTTATCATATCTA
TAGGAAAGGATAAAGATGTCTGTGAACTATTAATCTCATCAGACATATCGTGTGCATGCGTGGAGTTAAA
TTCATATCACGTAGCCATTCTTCCCATGGATGTTTCCTTTTTTACCAAAGGAAATGCATCATTGATTATT
CTCCTGTTTGATTTCTCTATCGATGCAGCACCTCTCTTAAGAAGTGTAACCGATAATAATGTTATTATAT
CTAGACACCAGCGTCTACATGACGAGCTTCCGAGTTCCAATTGGTTCAAGTTTTACATAAGTATAAAGTC
CGACTATTGTTCTATATTATATATGGTTGTTGATGGATCTGTGATGCATGCGATAGCTGATAATAGAACT
CACGCTATTATTAGCAAAATATATTAGACAATACTACGATTAACGATGAGTGTAGATGCT
