[The description below was written by a language model from this plasmid's Addgene catalogue record.]
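Description:
DCT.VV.Orf85 is a mammalian expression plasmid carrying a single vaccinia virus open reading frame, built on the commercial pcDNA 3.1D V5-His-TOPO backbone (about 5.5 kb without insert). It is maintained in E. coli as a high-copy plasmid under ampicillin selection, and it carries a neomycin resistance marker that allows G418 selection in transfected mammalian cells. The record gives no feature table, so promoters and tags are not explicitly listed. This backbone family normally drives the insert from the CMV immediate-early promoter, has an upstream T7 promoter (consistent with the T7 sequencing primer listed), and offers optional C-terminal V5 and polyhistidine tags. Whether the ORF is actually fused in frame to those tags is not stated.

The insert, VV.Orf85 (alternative name VV_WR_177), is roughly 1 kb and is recorded as flanked by intact BamHI sites on both sides, so it can be released with that single enzyme. The ORF numbering is specific to this library. The corresponding gene names in the Copenhagen and WR strains of vaccinia are provided only in a supplementary spreadsheet accompanying the collection and are not given in the record itself.

The plasmid belongs to a set of vaccinia ORF expression clones made for screening, in connection with work identifying poxvirus CD8+ T cell determinants relevant to smallpox vaccine design and characterization. In such a screen, individual viral proteins would typically be expressed in transfected cells to test for T cell recognition. The depositors caution that these clones were made for screening and may differ from the canonical gene sequence, so the available quality-control sequence data should be consulted.
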