Addgene plasmid #12773: DCT.VV.Orf85
Purpose: This plasmid was designed for screening purposes and may contain discrepancies relative to the current canonical GenBank version of the gene.
Depositing lab: Jack Bennink & Jon Yewdell. Depositing organization: National Institute of Allergy and Infectious Diseases (NIAID). Publication: Identification of poxvirus CD8+ T cell determinants to enable rational design and characterization of smallpox vaccines. Tscharke DC, Karupiah G, Zhou J, Palmore T, Irvine KR, Haeryfar SM, Williams S, Sidney J, Sette A, Bennink JR, Yewdell JW. J Exp Med. 2005 January 3; 201(1): 95–104. 10.1084/jem.20041912 PubMed 15623576.
Backbone
  Vector backbone: pcDNA 3.1D V5-His-TOPO
  Backbone manufacturer: Invitrogen
  Backbone size w/o insert (bp): 5514
  Vector type: Mammalian Expression
  Selectable markers: Neomycin (select with G418)
Growth in bacteria
  Bacterial resistance: Ampicillin, 100 μg/mL
  Growth temperature: 37°C
  Growth strain: DH5alpha
  Copy number: High Copy
Gene/Insert
  Gene/Insert name: VV.Orf85 (alt name: VV_WR_177)
  Species: Vaccinia Virus
  Insert size (bp): 1005
  Cloning method: Restriction Enzyme; 5′ cloning site BamHI (not destroyed); 3′ cloning site BamHI (not destroyed)
  Sequencing primers: 5′ Universal T7
Terms and licenses: Academic/Nonprofit Terms; Industry Terms: Not Available to Industry
Depositor comments: Please see the Vaccinia kit page ( https://www.addgene.org/vvorf/ ) for more information. The kit page contains the supplemental VVOrfData spreadsheet, which includes important information about this plasmid. The plasmid and insert names provided here relate only to this library. The name of the ORF (if present) in VACV strain Copenhagen and the name of the ORF (if annotated) in VACV strain WR sequence can be found in VVOrfData spreadsheet. Please note that the amino acid sequence given for each ORF in the spreadsheet may contain some errors. Additionally, changes from the expected sequence may be present in these plasmids. Please see Addgene's quality control sequence and sequencing notes in the VVOrfData spreadsheet before ordering this plasmid.
How to cite: DCT.VV.Orf85 was a gift from Jack Bennink & Jon Yewdell (Addgene plasmid # 12773 ; http://n2t.net/addgene:12773 ; RRID:Addgene_12773)
